>Addgene plasmid #168506 | pCAG-SRGAP3FBAR-EGFP | depositor full sequence | sequence record 326693 | pCAG-SRGAP3FBAR-EGFP sequence 7086 bps
CAAAAGGCCAGGAACCGTAAAAAGGCCGCGTTGCTGGCGTTTTTCCATAGGCTCCGCCCCCCTGACGAGC
ATCACAAAAATCGACGCTCAAGTCAGAGGTGGCGAAACCCGACAGGACTATAAAGATACCAGGCGTTTCC
CCCTGGAAGCTCCCTCGTGCGCTCTCCTGTTCCGACCCTGCCGCTTACCGGATACCTGTCCGCCTTTCTC
CCTTCGGGAAGCGTGGCGCTTTCTCATAGCTCACGCTGTAGGTATCTCAGTTCGGTGTAGGTCGTTCGCT
CCAAGCTGGGCTGTGTGCACGAACCCCCCGTTCAGCCCGACCGCTGCGCCTTATCCGGTAACTATCGTCT
TGAGTCCAACCCGGTAAGACACGACTTATCGCCACTGGCAGCAGCCACTGGTAACAGGATTAGCAGAGCG
AGGTATGTAGGCGGTGCTACAGAGTTCTTGAAGTGGTGGCCTAACTACGGCTACACTAGAAGACAGTATT
TGGTATCTGCGCTCTGCTGAAGCCAGTTACCTTCGGAAAAAGAGTTGGTAGCTCTTGATCCGGCAAACAA
ACCACCGCTGGTAGCGGTGGTTTTTTTGTTTGCAAGCAGCAGATTACGCGCAGAAAAAAAGGATCTCAAG
AAGATCCTTTGATCTTTTCTACGGGGTCTGACGCTCAGTGGAACGAAAACTCACGTTAAGGGATTTTGGT
CATGAGATTATCAAAAAGGATCTTCACCTAGATCCTTTTAAATTAAAAATGAAGTTTTAAATCAATCTAA
AGTATATATGAGTAAACTTGGTCTGACAGTTACCAATGCTTAATCAGTGAGGCACCTATCTCAGCGATCT
GTCTATTTCGTTCATCCATAGTTGCCTGACTCCCCGTCGTGTAGATAACTACGATACGGGAGGGCTTACC
ATCTGGCCCCAGTGCTGCAATGATACCGCGAGACCCACGCTCACCGGCTCCAGATTTATCAGCAATAAAC
CAGCCAGCCGGAAGGGCCGAGCGCAGAAGTGGTCCTGCAACTTTATCCGCCTCCATCCAGTCTATTAATT
GTTGCCGGGAAGCTAGAGTAAGTAGTTCGCCAGTTAATAGTTTGCGCAACGTTGTTGCCATTGCTACAGG
CATCGTGGTGTCACGCTCGTCGTTTGGTATGGCTTCATTCAGCTCCGGTTCCCAACGATCAAGGCGAGTT
ACATGATCCCCCATGTTGTGCAAAAAAGCGGTTAGCTCCTTCGGTCCTCCGATCGTTGTCAGAAGTAAGT
TGGCCGCAGTGTTATCACTCATGGTTATGGCAGCACTGCATAATTCTCTTACTGTCATGCCATCCGTAAG
ATGCTTTTCTGTGACTGGTGAGTACTCAACCAAGTCATTCTGAGAATAGTGTATGCGGCGACCGAGTTGC
TCTTGCCCGGCGTCAATACGGGATAATACCGCGCCACATAGCAGAACTTTAAAAGTGCTCATCATTGGAA
AACGTTCTTCGGGGCGAAAACTCTCAAGGATCTTACCGCTGTTGAGATCCAGTTCGATGTAACCCACTCG
TGCACCCAACTGATCTTCAGCATCTTTTACTTTCACCAGCGTTTCTGGGTGAGCAAAAACAGGAAGGCAA
AATGCCGCAAAAAAGGGAATAAGGGCGACACGGAAATGTTGAATACTCATACTCTTCCTTTTTCAATATT
ATTGAAGCATTTATCAGGGTTATTGTCTCATGAGCGGATACATATTTGAATGTATTTAGAAAAATAAACA
AATAGGGGTTCCGCGCACATTTCCCCGAAAAGTGCCACCTGGGTCGACATTGATTATTGACTAGTTATTA
ATAGTAATCAATTACGGGGTCATTAGTTCATAGCCCATATATGGAGTTCCGCGTTACATAACTTACGGTA
AATGGCCCGCCTGGCTGACCGCCCAACGACCCCCGCCCATTGACGTCAATAATGACGTATGTTCCCATAG
TAACGCCAATAGGGACTTTCCATTGACGTCAATGGGTGGAGTATTTACGGTAAACTGCCCACTTGGCAGT
ACATCAAGTGTATCATATGCCAAGTACGCCCCCTATTGACGTCAATGACGGTAAATGGCCCGCCTGGCAT
TATGCCCAGTACATGACCTTATGGGACTTTCCTACTTGGCAGTACATCTACGTATTAGTCATCGCTATTA
CCATGGTCGAGGTGAGCCCCACGTTCTGCTTCACTCTCCCCATCTCCCCCCCCTCCCCACCCCCAATTTT
GTATTTATTTATTTTTTAATTATTTTGTGCAGCGATGGGGGCGGGGGGGGGGGGGGGGCGCGCGCCAGGC
GGGGCGGGGCGGGGCGAGGGGCGGGGCGGGGCGAGGCGGAGAGGTGCGGCGGCAGCCAATCAGAGCGGCG
CGCTCCGAAAGTTTCCTTTTATGGCGAGGCGGCGGCGGCGGCGGCCCTATAAAAAGCGAAGCGCGCGGCG
GGCGGGAGTCGCTGCGTTGCCTTCGCCCCGTGCCCCGCTCCGCGCCGCCTCGCGCCGCCCGCCCCGGCTC
TGACTGACCGCGTTACTCCCACAGGTGAGCGGGCGGGACGGCCCTTCTCCTCCGGGCTGTAATTAGCGCT
TGGTTTAATGACGGCTCGTTTCTTTTCTGTGGCTGCGTGAAAGCCTTAAAGGGCTCCGGGAGGGCCCTTT
GTGCGGGGGGGAGCGGCTCGGGGGGTGCGTGCGTGTGTGTGTGCGTGGGGAGCGCCGCGTGCGGCCCGCG
CTGCCCGGCGGCTGTGAGCGCTGCGGGCGCGGCGCGGGGCTTTGTGCGCTCCGCGTGTGCGCGAGGGGAG
CGCGGCCGGGGGCGGTGCCCCGCGGTGCGGGGGGGCTGCGAGGGGAACAAAGGCTGCGTGCGGGGTGTGT
GCGTGGGGGGGTGAGCAGGGGGTGTGGGCGCGGCGGTCGGGCTGTAACCCCCCCCTGCACCCCCCTCCCC
GAGTTGCTGAGCACGGCCCGGCTTCGGGTGCGGGGCTCCGTACGGGGCGTGGCGCGGGGCTCGCCGTGCC
GGGCGGGGGGTGGCGGCAGGTGGGGGTGCCGGGCGGGGCGGGGCCGCCTCGGGCCGGGGAGGGCTCGGGG
GAGGGGCGCGGCGGCCCCCGGAGCGCCGGCGGCTGTCGAGGCGCGGCGAGCCGCAGCCATTGCCTTTTAT
GGTAATCGTGCGAGAGGGCGCAGGGACTTCCTTTGTCCCAAATCTGTGCGGAGCCGAAATCTGGGAGGCG
CCGCCGCACCCCCTCTAGCGGGCGCGGGGCGAAGCGGTGCGGCGCCGGCAGGAAGGAAATGGGCGGGGAG
GGCCTTCGTGCGTCGCCGCGCCGCCGTCCCCTTCTCCCTCTCCAGCCTCGGGGCTGTCCGCGGGGGGACG
GCTGCCTTCGGGGGGGACGGGGCAGGGCGGGGTTCGGCTTCTGGCGTGTGACCGGCGGCTCTAGAGCCTC
TGCTAACCATGTTCATGCCTTCTTCTTTTTCCTACAGCTCCTGGGCAACGTGCTGGTTATTGTGCTGTCT
CATCATTTTGGCAAAGAATTGCTCGAGCTCAAGCTTCGAATTCAAGATGTCATCTCAAACTAAGTTCAAG
AAAGACAAAGAGATCATTGCTGAATATGAAGCCCAAATAAAAGAGATCCGCACGCAGCTGGTGGAGCAGT
TCAAATGTCTGGAGCAGCAATCAGAGTCGCGACTGCAGCTGCTTCAAGACCTCCAGGAGTTTTTCCGCCG
GAAAGCTGAGATTGAGCTCGAGTACTCCCGCAGCCTGGAGAAGCTGGCTGAGCGCTTCTCCTCCAAAATC
CGCAGCTCCCGGGAGCACCAGTTCAAGAAGGACCAGTACCTCCTCTCGCCTGTGAACTGTTGGTATCTGG
TTCTGCATCAGACCCGGCGGGAGAGCCGAGACCATGCCACCCTCAATGACATCTTCATGAACAATGTCAT
CGTCCGCCTCTCCCAGATCAGTGAGGATGTCATCAGACTCTTCAAAAAGAGCAAGGAGATTGGCCTGCAG
ATGCACGAGGAGCTCCTGAAGGTGACCAATGAGCTCTACACAGTCATGAAAACCTACCACATGTACCATG
CAGAGAGCATCAGTGCGGAAAGCAAGCTGAAGGAGGCTGAGAAGCAGGAGGAGAAGCAGTTCAATAAGTC
AGGAGACCTCAGCATGAACCTGCTCCGGCACGAGGACCGGCCCCAGCGCCGCAGCTCTGTGAAGAAGATT
GAGAAGATGAAGGAGAAGAGGCAGGCCAAGTACTCTGAGAACAAGCTGAAATGCACAAAGGCCCGGAATG
ACTACTTGCTCAATCTGGCAGCCACCAACGCAGCTATAAGCAAATACTACATCCATGATGTCTCTGATCT
GATCGATTGCTGTGATTTGGGCTTCCATGCCAGCCTGGCCCGCACCTTCCGGACCTATCTCTCAGCTGAA
TACAACCTGGAGACCTCTCGCCACGAAGGGCTGGATGTCATTGAGAATGCAGTGGACAACCTGGATTCCC
GAAGTGACAAGCACACAGTCATGGACATGTGCAATCAAGTCTTCTGCCCTCCACTCAAGTTCGAGTTCCA
GCCCCACATGGGGGATGAGGTCTGCCAGGTCAGCGCTCAGCAGCCCGTCCAGACAGAACTGCTCATGCGT
TATCACCAGCTGCAGTCCAGACTGGCCACCCTCAAGATAGAGAATGAGGAGGTTAGGAAAACCCTGGATG
CCACCATGCAGACATTACAGGACATGCTGACTGTGGAGGACTTTGATGTCTCCGATGCCTTCCAACACAG
TCGATCGACAGAGTCCGTCAAGTCGGCTGCCTCTGAGACCTACATGAGCAAGATCAACATTGCCAAGAGG
AGAGCCAACCAGCAGGAAACAGAAATGTTTTATTTTACAAAATTTAAAGAGTATGTGAATGGCAGTAACC
TCATCACCAAGCTGCAGGCCAAGCACGATTTACTCAAGCAGACCCTGGGCGAAGGGGAAAGAGCAGAATG
CGGCACCACCAGAGGAAGAAGAAATGCTCGAACCAGGAACCAGGATTCAGGAACGGTACCGCGGGCCCGG
GATCCACCGGTCGCCACCATGGTGAGCAAGGGCGAGGAGCTGTTCACCGGGGTGGTGCCCATCCTGGTCG
AGCTGGACGGCGACGTAAACGGCCACAAGTTCAGCGTGTCCGGCGAGGGCGAGGGCGATGCCACCTACGG
CAAGCTGACCCTGAAGTTCATCTGCACCACCGGCAAGCTGCCCGTGCCCTGGCCCACCCTCGTGACCACC
CTGACCTACGGCGTGCAGTGCTTCAGCCGCTACCCCGACCACATGAAGCAGCACGACTTCTTCAAGTCCG
CCATGCCCGAAGGCTACGTCCAGGAGCGCACCATCTTCTTCAAGGACGACGGCAACTACAAGACCCGCGC
CGAGGTGAAGTTCGAGGGCGACACCCTGGTGAACCGCATCGAGCTGAAGGGCATCGACTTCAAGGAGGAC
GGCAACATCCTGGGGCACAAGCTGGAGTACAACTACAACAGCCACAACGTCTATATCATGGCCGACAAGC
AGAAGAACGGCATCAAGGTGAACTTCAAGATCCGCCACAACATCGAGGACGGCAGCGTGCAGCTCGCCGA
CCACTACCAGCAGAACACCCCCATCGGCGACGGCCCCGTGCTGCTGCCCGACAACCACTACCTGAGCACC
CAGTCCGCCCTGAGCAAAGACCCCAACGAGAAGCGCGATCACATGGTCCTGCTGGAGTTCGTGACCGCCG
CCGGGATCACTCTCGGCATGGACGAGCTGTACAAGTAAAGCGGCCGCAATTCACTCCTCAGGTGCAGGCT
GCCTATCAGAAGGTGGTGGCTGGTGTGGCCAATGCCCTGGCTCACAAATACCACTGAGATCTTTTTCCCT
CTGCCAAAAATTATGGGGACATCATGAAGCCCCTTGAGCATCTGACTTCTGGCTAATAAAGGAAATTTAT
TTTCATTGCAATAGTGTGTTGGAATTTTTTGTGTCTATCACTCGGAAGGACATATGGGAGGGCAAATCAT
TTAAAACATCAGAATGAGTATTTGGTTTAGAGTTTGGCAACATATGCCCATATGCTGGCTGCCATGAACA
AAGGTTGGCTATAAAGAGGTCATCAGTATATGAAACAGCCCCCTGCTGTCCATTCCTTATTCCATAGAAA
AGCCTTGACTTGAGGTTAGATTTTTTTTATATTTTGTTTTGTGTTATTTTTTTCTTTAACATCCCTAAAA
TTTTCCTTACATGTTTTACTAGCCAGATTTTTCCTCCTCTCCTGACTACTCCCAGTCATAGCTGTCCCTC
TTCTCTTATGGAGATCCCTCGACCTGCACCGTCGACCAGCTGGTCGACGGTGCACCGTCGACCAGCTTGG
CGTAATCATGGTCATAGCTGTTTCCTGTGTGAAATTGTTATCCGCTCACAATTCCACACAACATACGAGC
CGGAAGCATAAAGTGTAAAGCCTGGGGTGCCTAATGAGTGAGCTAACTCACATTAATTGCGTTGCGCTCA
CTGCCCGCTTTCCAGTCGGGAAACCTGTCGTGCCAGCGGATCCGCATCTCAATTAGTCAGCAACCATAGT
CCCGCCCCTAACTCCGCCCATCCCGCCCCTAACTCCGCCCAGTTCCGCCCATTCTCCGCCCCATGGCTGA
CTAATTTTTTTTATTTATGCAGAGGCCGAGGCCGCCTCGGCCTCTGAGCTATTCCAGAAGTAGTGAGGAG
GCTTTTTTGGAGGCCTAGGCTTTTGCAAAAAGCTAACTTGTTTATTGCAGCTTATAATGGTTACAAATAA
AGCAATAGCATCACAAATTTCACAAATAAAGCATTTTTTTCACTGCATTCTAGTTGTGGTTTGTCCAAAC
TCATCAATGTATCTTATCATGTCTGGATCCGCTGCATTAATGAATCGGCCAACGCGCGGGGAGAGGCGGT
TTGCGTATTGGGCGCTCTTCCGCTTCCTCGCTCACTGACTCGCTGCGCTCGGTCGTTCGGCTGCGGCGAG
CGGTATCAGCTCACTCAAAGGCGGTAATACGGTTATCCACAGAATCAGGGGATAACGCAGGAAAGAACAT
GTGAGCAAAAGGCCAG
Features (pLannotate 1.2.2; 21 found; start..end, strand, type, name):
     42..629     -  rep_origin     ori: high-copy-number ColE1/pMB1/pBR322/pUC origin of replication
    800..1660    -  CDS            AmpR: β-lactamase; bla; confers resistance to ampicillin, carbenicillin, and related antibiotics
   1661..1765    -  promoter       AmpR promoter: bla
   1796..2175    +  enhancer       CMV enhancer: human cytomegalovirus immediate early enhancer
   2177..2454    +  promoter       chicken β-actin promoter: No description available
   2455..3467    +  intron         chimeric intron: chimera between introns from chicken β-actin and rabbit β-globin
   3522..3543    +  misc_feature   MCS (fragment): multiple cloning site
   3547..4869    +  CDS            SRGAP2C: SRG2C_HUMAN - Also known as SRGAP2P1. Experimental evidence at protein level: Swiss-Prot protein existence level 1. Involved in dendritic spine maturation through interaction with and inhibition of SRGAP2. Reduces the rate of spine maturation and indirectly increases neuronal migration. Changes dendritic spine morphology and density and may have implications for cognition, learning and memory. From Homo sapiens (Human).
   5023..5051    +  misc_feature   MCS (fragment): multiple cloning site
   5059..5778    +  CDS            EGFP: the original enhanced GFP (Yang et al., 1996) mammalian codon-optimized
   5787..5864    +  CDS            HBB (fragment): HBB_PONPY - Experimental evidence at transcript level: Swiss-Prot protein existence level 2. Involved in oxygen transport from the lung to the various peripheral tissues. From Pongo pygmaeus (Bornean orangutan).
   5935..5986    +  polyA_signal   β-globin poly(A) signal (fragment): rabbit β-globin polyadenylation signal (Gil and Proudfoot, 1987)
   6405..6421    -  protein_bind   lac operator: The lac repressor binds to the lac operator to inhibit transcription in E. coli. This inhibition can be relieved by adding lactose or isopropyl-β-D-thiogalactopyranoside (IPTG). lac repressor encoded by lacI
   6429..6459    -  promoter       lac promoter: promoter for the E. coli lac operon
   6474..6495    -  protein_bind   CAP binding site: CAP binding activates transcription in the presence of cAMP. E. coli catabolite activator protein
   6508..6547    -  CDS            lacI (fragment): lac repressor; lacI; The lac repressor binds to the lac operator to inhibit transcription in E. coli. This inhibition can be relieved by adding lactose or isopropyl-β-D-thiogalactopyranoside (IPTG).
   6554..6576    +  promoter       SV40 promoter (fragment): SV40 enhancer and early promoter
   6600..6735    +  rep_origin     SV40 ori: SV40 origin of replication
   6755..6889    +  polyA_signal   SV40 poly(A) signal: SV40 polyadenylation signal
   6891..6945    -  CDS            lacI (fragment): lac repressor; lacI; The lac repressor binds to the lac operator to inhibit transcription in E. coli. This inhibition can be relieved by adding lactose or isopropyl-β-D-thiogalactopyranoside (IPTG).
   6947..7080    -  rep_origin     RSF ori (fragment): Plasmids containing the RSF 1030 origin of replication can be propagated in E. coli cells that contain additional plasmids with compatible origins.
