>Addgene plasmid #168506 | pCAG-SRGAP3FBAR-EGFP | addgene full sequence | sequence record 329931 | Addgene Partial NGS Result
CCACCTGGGTCGACATTGATTATTGACTAGTTATTAATAGTAATCAATTACGGGGTCATTAGTTCATAGC
CCATATATGGAGTTCCGCGTTACATAACTTACGGTAAATGGCCCGCCTGGCTGACCGCCCAACGACCCCC
GCCCATTGACGTCAATAATGACGTATGTTCCCATAGTAACGCCAATAGGGACTTTCCATTGACGTCAATG
GGTGGAGTATTTACGGTAAACTGCCCACTTGGCAGTACATCAAGTGTATCATATGCCAAGTACGCCCCCT
ATTGACGTCAATGACGGTAAATGGCCCGCCTGGCATTATGCCCAGTACATGACCTTATGGGACTTTCCTA
CTTGGCAGTACATCTACGTATTAGTCATCGCTATTACCATGGTCGAGGTGAGCCCCACGTTCTGCTTCAC
TCTCCCCATCTCCCCCCCCTCCCCACCCCCAATTTTGTATTTATTTATTTTTTAATTATTTTGTGCAGCG
ATGGGGGCGGGGGGGGGGGGGGGGCGCGCGCCRGGSGGGGSGGGGSGGGGSGGGGGGSGGGGSGGGGSGR
GGCGGAGAGGTGCGGCGGCAGCCAATCAGAGCGGCGCGCTCCGAAAGTTTCCTTTTATGGCGAGGCGGCG
GCGGCGGCGGCCCTATAAAAAGCGAAGCGCGCGGCGGGCGGGAGTCGCTGCGCGCTGCCTTCGCCCCGTG
CCCCGCTCCGCCGCCGCCTCGCGCCGCCCGCCCCGGCTCTGACTGACCGCGTTACTCCCACAGGTGAGCG
GGCGGGACGGCCCTTCTCCTCCGGGCTGTAATTAGCGCTTGGTTTAATGACGGCTTGTTTCTTTTCTGTG
GCTGCGTGAAAGCCTTGAGGGGCTCCGGGAGGGCCCTTTGTGCGGGGGGAGCGGCTCGGGGGGTGCGTGC
GTGTGTGTGTGCGTGGGGAGCGCCGCGTGCGGCTCCGCGCTGCCCGGCGGCTGTGAGCGCTGCGGGCGCG
GCGCGGGGCTTTGTGCGCTCCGCAGTGTGCGCGAGGGGAGCGCGGCCGGGGGCGGTGCCCCGCGGTGCGG
GGGGGGCTGCGAGGGGAACAAAGGCTGCGTGCGGGGTGTGTGCGTGGGGGGGTGAGCAGGGGGTGTGGGC
GCGTCGGTCGGGCTGCAACCCCCCCTGCACCCCCCTCCCCGAGTTGCTGAGCACGGCCCGGCTTCGGGTG
CGGGGCTCCGTACGGGGCGTGGCGCGGGGCTCGCCGTGCCGGGCGGGGGGTGGCGGCAGGTGGGGGTGCC
GGGCGGGGCGGGGCCGCCTCGGGCCGGGGAGGGCTCGGGGGAGGGGCGCGGCGGCCCCCGGAGCGCCGGC
GGCTGTCGAGGCGCGGCGAGCCGCAGCCATTGCCTTTTATGGTAATCGTGCGAGAGGGCGCAGGGACTTC
CTTTGTCCCAAATCTGTGCGGAGCCGAAATCTGGGAGGCGCCGCCGCACCCCCTCTAGCGGGCGCGGGGC
GAAGCGGTGCGGCGCCGGCAGGAAGGAAATGGGCGGGGAGGGCCTTCGTGCGTCGCCGCGCCGCCGTCCC
CTTCTCCCTCTCCAGCCTCGGGGCTGTCCGCGGGGGGACGGCTGCCTTCGGGGGGGACGGGGCAGGGCGG
GGTTCGGCTTCTGGCGTGTGACCGGCGGCTCTAGAGCCTCTGCTAACCATGTTCATGCCTTCTTCTTTTT
CCTACAGCTCCTGGGCAACGTGCTGGTTATTGTGCTGTCTCATCATTTTGGCAAAGAATTGCTCGAGCTC
AAGCTTCGAATTCAAGATGTCATCTCAAACTAAGTTCAAGAAAGACAAAGAGATCATTGCTGAATATGAA
GCCCAAATAAAAGAGATCCGCACGCAGCTGGTGGAGCAGTTCAAATGTCTGGAGCAGCAATCAGAGTCGC
GACTGCAGCTGCTTCAAGACCTCCAGGAGTTTTTCCGCCGGAAAGCTGAGATTGAGCTCGAGTACTCCCG
CAGCCTGGAGAAGCTGGCTGAGCGCTTCTCCTCCAAAATCCGCAGCTCCCGGGAGCACCAGTTCAAGAAG
GACCAGTACCTCCTCTCGCCTGTGAACTGTTGGTATCTGGTTCTGCATCAGACCCGGCGGGAGAGCCGAG
ACCATGCCACCCTCAATGACATCTTCATGAACAATGTCATCGTCCGCCTCTCCCAGATCAGTGAGGATGT
CATCAGACTCTTCAAAAAGAGCAAGGAGATTGGCCTGCAGATGCACGAGGAGCTCCTGAAGGTGACCAAT
GAGCTCTACACAGTCATGAAAACCTACCACATGTACCATGCAGAGAGCATCAGTGCGGAAAGCAAGCTGA
AGGAGGCTGAGAAGCAGGAGGAGAAGCAGTTCAATAAGTCAGGAGACCTCAGCATGAACCTGCTCCGGCA
CGAGGACCGGCCCCAGCGCCGCAGCTCTGTGAAGAAGATTGAGAAGATGAAGGAGAAGAGGCAGGCCAAG
TACTCTGAGAACAAGCTGAAATGCACAAAGGCCCGGAATGACTACTTGCTCAATCTGGCAGCCACCAACG
CAGCTATAAGCAAATACTACATCCATGATGTCTCTGATCTGATCGATTGCTGTGATTTGGGCTTCCATGC
CAGCCTGGCCCGCACCTTCCGGACCTATCTCTCAGCTGAATACAACCTGGAGACCTCTCGCCACGAAGGG
CTGGATGTCATTGAGAATGCAGTGGACAACCTGGATTCCCGAAGTGACAAGCACACAGTCATGGACATGT
GCAATCAAGTCTTCTGCCCTCCACTCAAGTTCGAGTTCCAGCCCCACATGGGGGATGAGGTCTGCCAGGT
CAGCGCTCAGCAGCCCGTCCAGACAGAACTGCTCATGCGTTATCACCAGCTGCAGTCCAGACTGGCCACC
CTCAAGATAGAGAATGAGGAGGTTAGGAAAACCCTGGATGCCACCATGCAGACATTACAGGACATGCTGA
CTGTGGAGGACTTTGATGTCTCCGATGCCTTCCAACACAGTCGATCGACAGAGTCCGTCAAGTCGGCTGC
CTCTGAGACCTACATGAGCAAGATCAACATTGCCAAGAGGAGAGCCAACCAGCAGGAAACAGAAATGTTT
TATTTTACAAAATTTAAAGAGTATGTGAATGGCAGTAACCTCATCACCAAGCTGCAGGCCAAGCACGATT
TACTCAAGCAGACCCTGGGCGAAGGGGAAAGAGCAGAATGCGGCACCACCAGAGGAAGAAGAAATGCTCG
AACCAGGAACCAGGATTCAGGAACGGTACCGCGGGCCCGGGATCCACCGGTCGCCACCATGGTGAGCAAG
GGCGAGGAGCTGTTCACCGGGGTGGTGCCCATCCTGGTCGAGCTGGACGGCGACGTAAACGGCCACAAGT
TCAGCGTGTCCGGCGAGGGCGAGGGCGATGCCACCTACGGCAAGCTGACCCTGAAGTTCATCTGCACCAC
CGGCAAGCTGCCCGTGCCCTGGCCCACCCTCGTGACCACCCTGACCTACGGCGTGCAGTGCTTCAGCCGC
TACCCCGACCACATGAAGCAGCACGACTTCTTCAAGTCCGCCATGCCCGAAGGCTACGTCCAGGAGCGCA
CCATCTTCTTCAAGGACGACGGCAACTACAAGACCCGCGCCGAGGTGAAGTTCGAGGGCGACACCCTGGT
GAACCGCATCGAGCTGAAGGGCATCGACTTCAAGGAGGACGGCAACATCCTGGGGCACAAGCTGGAGTAC
AACTACAACAGCCACAACGTCTATATCATGGCCGACAAGCAGAAGAACGGCATCAAGGTGAACTTCAAGA
TCCGCCACAACATCGAGGACGGCAGCGTGCAGCTCGCCGACCACTACCAGCAGAACACCCCCATCGGCGA
CGGCCCCGTGCTGCTGCCCGACAACCACTACCTGAGCACCCAGTCCGCCCTGAGCAAAGACCCCAACGAG
AAGCGCGATCACATGGTCCTGCTGGAGTTCGTGACCGCCGCCGGGATCACTCTCGGCATGGACGAGCTGT
ACAAGTAAAGCGGCCGCAATTCACTCCTCAGGTGCAGGCTGCCTATCAGAAGGTGGTGGCTGGTGTGGCC
AATGCCCTGGCTCACAAATACCACTGAGATCTTTTTCCCTCTGCCAAAAATTATGGGGACATCATGAAGC
CCCTTGAGCATCTGACTTCTGGCTAATAAAGGAAATTTATTTTCATTGCAATAGTGTGTTGGAATTTTTT
GTGTCTCTCACTCGGAAGGACATATGGGAGGGCAAATCATTTAAAACATCAGAATGAGTATTTGGTTTAG
AGTTTGGCAACATATGCCCATATGCTGGCTGCCATGAACAAAGGTTGGCTATAAAGAGGTCATCAGTATA
TGAAACAGCCCCCTGCTGTCCATTCCTTATTCCATAGAAAAGCCTTGACTTGAGGTTAGATTTTTTTTAT
ATTTTGTTTTGTGTTATTTTTTTCTTTAACATCCCTAAAATTTTCCTTACATGTTTTACTAGCCAGATTT
TTCCTCCTCTCCTGACTACTCCCAGTCATAGCTGTCCCTCTTCTCTTATGGAGATCCCTCGACCTGCACC
GTCGACCAGCTGGTCGACGGTGCACCGTCGACCAGCTTGGCGTAATCATGGTCATAGCTGTTTCCTGTGT
GAAATTGTTATCCGCTCACAATTCCACACAACATACGAGCCGGAAGCATAAAGTGTAAAGCCTGGGGTGC
CTAATGAGTGAGCTAACTCACATTAATTGCGTTGCGCTCACTGCCCGCTTTCCAGTCGGGAAACCTGTCG
TGCCAGCGGATCCGCATCTCAATTAGTCAGCAACCATAGTCCCGCCCCTAACTCCGCCCATCCCGCCCCT
AACTCCGCCCAGTTCCGCCCATTCTCCGCCCCATGGCTGACTAATTTTTTTTATTTATGCAGAGGCCGAG
GCCGCCTCGGCCTCTGAGCTATTCCAGAAGTAGTGAGGAGGCTTTTTTGGAGGCCTAGGCTTTTGCAAAA
AGCTAACTTGTTTATTGCAGCTTATAATGGTTACAAATAAAGCAATAGCATCACAAATTTCACAAATAAA
GCATTTTTTTCACTGCATTCTAGTTGTGGTTTGTCCAAACTCATCAATGTATCTTATCATGTCTGGATCC
GCTGCATTAATGAATCGGCCAACGCGCGGGGAGAGGCGGTTTGCGTATTGGGCGCTCTTCCGCTTCCTCG
CTCACTGACTCGCTGCGCTCGGTCGTTCGGCTGCGGCGAGCGGTATCAGCTCACTCAAAGGCGGTAATAC
GGTTATCCACAGAATCAGGGGATAACGCAGGAAAGAACATGTGAGCAAAAGGCCAGCAAAAGGCCAGGAA
CCGTAAAAAGGCCGCGTTGCTGGCGTTTTTCCATAGGCTCCGCCCCCCTGACGAGCATCACAAAAATCGA
CGCTCAAGTCAGAGGTGGCGAAACCCGACAGGACTATAAAGATACCAGGCGTTTCCCCCTGGAAGCTCCC
TCGTGCGCTCTCCTGTTCCGACCCTGCCGCTTACCGGATACCTGTCCGCCTTTCTCCCTTCGGGAAGCGT
GGCGCTTTCTCATAGCTCACGCTGTAGGTATCTCAGTTCGGTGTAGGTCGTTCGCTCCAAGCTGGGCTGT
GTGCACGAACCCCCCGTTCAGCCCGACCGCTGCGCCTTATCCGGTAACTATCGTCTTGAGTCCAACCCGG
TAAGACACGACTTATCGCCACTGGCAGCAGCCACTGGTAACAGGATTAGCAGAGCGAGGTATGTAGGCGG
TGCTACAGAGTTCTTGAAGTGGTGGCCTAACTACGGCTACACTAGAAGAACAGTATTTGGTATCTGCGCT
CTGCTGAAGCCAGTTACCTTCGGAAAAAGAGTTGGTAGCTCTTGATCCGGCAAACAAACCACCGCTGGTA
GCGGTGGTTTTTTTGTTTGCAAGCAGCAGATTACGCGCAGAAAAAAAGGATCTCAAGAAGATCCTTTGAT
CTTTTCTACGGGGTCTGACGCTCAGTGGAACGAAAACTCACGTTAAGGGATTTTGGTCATGAGATTATCA
AAAAGGATCTTCACCTAGATCCTTTTAAATTAAAAATGAAGTTTTAAATCAATCTAAAGTATATATGAGT
AAACTTGGTCTGACAGTTACCAATGCTTAATCAGTGAGGCACCTATCTCAGCGATCTGTCTATTTCGTTC
ATCCATAGTTGCCTGACTCCCCGTCGTGTAGATAACTACGATACGGGAGGGCTTACCATCTGGCCCCAGT
GCTGCAATGATACCGCGAGACCCACGCTCACCGGCTCCAGATTTATCAGCAATAAACCAGCCAGCCGGAA
GGGCCGAGCGCAGAAGTGGTCCTGCAACTTTATCCGCCTCCATCCAGTCTATTAATTGTTGCCGGGAAGC
TAGAGTAAGTAGTTCGCCAGTTAATAGTTTGCGCAACGTTGTTGCCATTGCTACAGGCATCGTGGTGTCA
CGCTCGTCGTTTGGTATGGCTTCATTCAGCTCCGGTTCCCAACGATCAAGGCGAGTTACATGATCCCCCA
TGTTGTGCAAAAAAGCGGTTAGCTCCTTCGGTCCTCCGATCGTTGTCAGAAGTAAGTTGGCCGCAGTGTT
ATCACTCATGGTTATGGCAGCACTGCATAATTCTCTTACTGTCATGCCATCCGTAAGATGCTTTTCTGTG
ACTGGTGAGTACTCAACCAAGTCATTCTGAGAATAGTGTATGCGGCGACCGAGTTGCTCTTGCCCGGCGT
CAATACGGGATAATACCGCGCCACATAGCAGAACTTTAAAAGTGCTCATCATTGGAAAACGTTCTTCGGG
GCGAAAACTCTCAAGGATCTTACCGCTGTTGAGATCCAGTTCGATGTAACCCACTCGTGCACCCAACTGA
TCTTCAGCATCTTTTACTTTCACCAGCGTTTCTGGGTGAGCAAAAACAGGAAGGCAAAATGCCGCAAAAA
AGGGAATAAGGGCGACACGGAAATGTTGAATACTCATACTCTTCCTTTTTCAATATTATTGAAGCATTTA
TCAGGGTTATTGTCTCATGAGCGGATACATATTTGAATGTATTTAGAAAAATAAACAAATAGGGGTTCCG
CGCACATTTCCCCGAAAAGTG
Features (pLannotate 1.2.2; 20 found; start..end, strand, type, name):
     12..391     +  enhancer       CMV enhancer: human cytomegalovirus immediate early enhancer
    393..670     +  promoter       chicken β-actin promoter: No description available
    671..1687    +  intron         chimeric intron: chimera between introns from chicken β-actin and rabbit β-globin
   1742..1763    +  misc_feature   MCS (fragment): multiple cloning site
   1767..3089    +  CDS            SRGAP2C: SRG2C_HUMAN - Also known as SRGAP2P1. Experimental evidence at protein level: Swiss-Prot protein existence level 1. Involved in dendritic spine maturation through interaction with and inhibition of SRGAP2. Reduces the rate of spine maturation and indirectly increases neuronal migration. Changes dendritic spine morphology and density and may have implications for cognition, learning and memory. From Homo sapiens (Human).
   3243..3271    +  misc_feature   MCS (fragment): multiple cloning site
   3279..3998    +  CDS            EGFP: the original enhanced GFP (Yang et al., 1996) mammalian codon-optimized
   4007..4084    +  CDS            HBB (fragment): HBB_PONPY - Experimental evidence at transcript level: Swiss-Prot protein existence level 2. Involved in oxygen transport from the lung to the various peripheral tissues. From Pongo pygmaeus (Bornean orangutan).
   4155..4210    +  polyA_signal   β-globin poly(A) signal: rabbit β-globin polyadenylation signal (Gil and Proudfoot, 1987)
   4625..4641    -  protein_bind   lac operator: The lac repressor binds to the lac operator to inhibit transcription in E. coli. This inhibition can be relieved by adding lactose or isopropyl-β-D-thiogalactopyranoside (IPTG). lac repressor encoded by lacI
   4649..4679    -  promoter       lac promoter: promoter for the E. coli lac operon
   4694..4715    -  protein_bind   CAP binding site: CAP binding activates transcription in the presence of cAMP. E. coli catabolite activator protein
   4728..4767    -  CDS            lacI (fragment): lac repressor; lacI; The lac repressor binds to the lac operator to inhibit transcription in E. coli. This inhibition can be relieved by adding lactose or isopropyl-β-D-thiogalactopyranoside (IPTG).
   4774..4796    +  promoter       SV40 promoter (fragment): SV40 enhancer and early promoter
   4820..4955    +  rep_origin     SV40 ori: SV40 origin of replication
   4975..5109    +  polyA_signal   SV40 poly(A) signal: SV40 polyadenylation signal
   5111..5165    -  CDS            lacI (fragment): lac repressor; lacI; The lac repressor binds to the lac operator to inhibit transcription in E. coli. This inhibition can be relieved by adding lactose or isopropyl-β-D-thiogalactopyranoside (IPTG).
   5348..5936    -  rep_origin     ori: high-copy-number ColE1/pMB1/pBR322/pUC origin of replication
   6107..6967    -  CDS            AmpR: β-lactamase; bla; confers resistance to ampicillin, carbenicillin, and related antibiotics
   6968..7072    -  promoter       AmpR promoter: bla
