[The description below was written by a language model from this plasmid's Addgene catalogue record and pLannotate feature annotations shown in this document.]
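Description:
pCAG-SRGAP3FBAR-EGFP is a mammalian expression plasmid of about 7.1 kb built on the pCAG backbone. It produces the F-BAR domain of human SRGAP3 (amino acids 1-492) fused at its C terminus to EGFP. It is propagated in E. coli as a high-copy plasmid through a ColE1/pUC-type origin and selected with ampicillin via the β-lactamase gene and its native promoter. No mammalian selection marker is annotated. The backbone also carries an SV40 origin of replication, which allows episomal amplification in cells expressing SV40 large T antigen, an SV40 poly(A) signal, and remnants of lac promoter/operator sequence that play no role in expression.

Transcription is driven by the composite CAG promoter, annotated here as the CMV immediate-early enhancer, the chicken β-actin promoter and a chimeric β-actin/β-globin intron. Together these give strong, broadly active expression in mammalian cells, including neurons. Downstream sit a short polylinker fragment, the SRGAP3 coding segment, a second polylinker fragment acting as a linker region, EGFP, and rabbit β-globin 3′ sequence with its polyadenylation signal. The small "HBB" hit is most likely part of that globin 3′ region rather than an expressed coding element.

The automated annotation labels the insert as SRGAP2C. This probably reflects homology among srGAP family F-BAR domains, since the catalogue entry identifies the insert as SRGAP3. The two sequence records, depositor and repository, show the same feature order and differ only in numbering origin and a few nucleotides. The associated study compared how the F-BAR domains of srGAP1, srGAP2 and srGAP3 deform membranes, which suggests the construct is used to visualise the domain's localisation and its effects on membrane morphology in transfected cells.
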