Addgene plasmid #168506: pCAG-SRGAP3FBAR-EGFP
Purpose: Expression of F-BAR domain (aa 1-492) of SRGAP3 with a C-terminal EGFP fusion
Depositing lab: Franck Polleux. Depositing organization: University of North Carolina at Chapel Hill. Publication: The F-BAR domains from srGAP1, srGAP2 and srGAP3 regulate membrane deformation differently. Coutinho-Budd J, Ghukasyan V, Zylka MJ, Polleux F. J Cell Sci. 2012 Jul 15;125(Pt 14):3390-401. doi: 10.1242/jcs.098962. Epub 2012 Mar 30. PubMed 22467852.
Backbone
  Vector backbone: pCAG
  Vector type: Mammalian Expression
Growth in bacteria
  Bacterial resistance: Ampicillin, 100 μg/mL
  Growth temperature: 37°C
  Growth strain: DH5alpha
  Copy number: High Copy
Gene/Insert
  Gene/Insert name: SRGAP3-FBAR
  Species: H. sapiens (human)
  Mutation: aa 1-492
  Entrez Gene: SRGAP3 (a.k.a. ARHGAP14, MEGAP, SRGAP2, WRP)
  Promoter: CAG
  Tag / fusion protein: EGFP (C terminal on insert)
  Cloning method: Restriction Enzyme; 5′ cloning site Unknown (unknown if destroyed)
Terms and licenses: Academic/Nonprofit Terms; Industry Terms: Not Available to Industry
How to cite: pCAG-SRGAP3FBAR-EGFP was a gift from Franck Polleux (Addgene plasmid # 168506 ; http://n2t.net/addgene:168506 ; RRID:Addgene_168506)
